Addgene plasmid #181885: pPHR-mCherry-hHP1gamma
Purpose: Soluble light-dependent effector protein (human HP1gamma) for optodroplet formation or recruitment to CIBN localizers
Depositing lab: Karsten Rippe. Depositing organization: Deutsches Krebsforschungszentrum (DKFZ). Publication: Mouse Heterochromatin Adopts Digital Compaction States without Showing Hallmarks of HP1-Driven Liquid-Liquid Phase Separation. Erdel F, Rademacher A, Vlijm R, Tunnermann J, Frank L, Weinmann R, Schweigert E, Yserentant K, Hummert J, Bauer C, Schumacher S, Al Alwash A, Normand C, Herten DP, Engelhardt J, Rippe K. Mol Cell. 2020 Apr 16;78(2):236-249.e7. doi: 10.1016/j.molcel.2020.02.005. Epub 2020 Feb 25. PubMed 32101700.
Backbone
  Vector backbone: pmCherry-N1
  Backbone manufacturer: Clontech
  Backbone size w/o insert (bp): 3958
  Vector type: Mammalian Expression
  Selectable markers: Neomycin (select with G418)
Growth in bacteria
  Bacterial resistance: Kanamycin, 50 μg/mL
  Growth temperature: 37°C
  Growth strain: DH5alpha
  Copy number: High Copy
Gene/Insert
  Gene/Insert name: PHR-mCherry-hHP1gamma (alt names: PHR domain of CRY2; CBX 3)
  Species: H. sapiens (human), A. thaliana (mustard weed)
  Entrez Gene: CBX3 (a.k.a. HECH, HP1-GAMMA, HP1Hs-gamma, HP1gamma)
  Promoter: CMV
  Tag / fusion protein: PHR-mCherry (N terminal on insert)
  Cloning method: Restriction Enzyme; 5′ cloning site BspEI (not destroyed); 3′ cloning site XbaI (not destroyed)
Terms and licenses: Academic/Nonprofit Terms; Industry Terms: Not Available to Industry
Depositor comments: CDS for human HP1-gamma inserted into pPHR-mCherry via BspEI/XbaI
How to cite: pPHR-mCherry-hHP1gamma was a gift from Karsten Rippe (Addgene plasmid # 181885 ; http://n2t.net/addgene:181885 ; RRID:Addgene_181885)
