[The description below was written by a language model from this plasmid's Addgene catalogue record and pLannotate feature annotations shown in this document.]
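Description:
pPHR-mCherry-hHP1gamma is a mammalian expression plasmid of about 6.7 kb built on the Clontech pmCherry-N1 backbone. It is propagated in E. coli from a high-copy ColE1/pUC-type origin and also carries an f1 phage origin. A single Tn5 aminoglycoside phosphotransferase gene (NeoR/KanR) serves both hosts. A bacterial bla-type promoter drives it for kanamycin selection, and the SV40 enhancer/early promoter, paired with an HSV TK polyadenylation signal, drives it for G418 selection in mammalian cells. The short hits annotated as ble, bGH poly(A) and SV40 large T antigen are only fragments. They probably reflect residual backbone sequence rather than functional elements.

The payload is one open reading frame under the CMV immediate-early enhancer and promoter, terminated by the SV40 poly(A) signal. It encodes a three-part fusion: the photolyase homology region (PHR) of Arabidopsis thaliana cryptochrome 2 at the N terminus, then the monomeric red fluorescent protein mCherry, then human HP1gamma (CBX3). CBX3 is a heterochromatin protein that binds H3K9-methylated histone tails. Its coding sequence was inserted into a parental pPHR-mCherry vector between BspEI and XbaI sites.

Under blue light, CRY2PHR binds CIB1-derived partners such as CIBN, and according to the record the fusion can also be used for optodroplet formation. The construct therefore provides a soluble, light-controlled effector. Illumination can either drive formation of HP1gamma-containing optodroplets or recruit HP1gamma to CIBN-tagged localizer proteins at defined sites, and mCherry allows the response to be followed by live-cell imaging. The associated publication concerns whether HP1-driven liquid-liquid phase separation underlies heterochromatin compaction in mouse cells.
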