Features (pLannotate 1.2.2; 17 found; start..end, strand, type, name):
     61..364     +  enhancer       CMV enhancer: human cytomegalovirus immediate early enhancer
    365..568     +  promoter       CMV promoter: human cytomegalovirus (CMV) immediate early promoter
    591..618     +  misc_feature   MCS (fragment): multiple cloning site
    625..2118    +  CDS            CRY2PHR: N-terminal photolyase homology region of Arabidopsis thaliana cryptochrome 2 binds to CIB1 upon exposure to blue light (Kennedy et al., 2010)
   2119..2135    +  misc_feature   MCS (fragment): multiple cloning site
   2143..2850    +  CDS            mCherry: mCherry is a basic (constitutively fluorescent) red fluorescent protein published in 2004, derived from Discosoma sp.. It is reported to be a very rapidly-maturing monomer with low acid sensitivity.
   2857..3405    +  CDS            CBX3 (sequence partly withheld): CBX3_HUMAN - Experimental evidence at protein level: Swiss-Prot protein existence level 1. Seems to be involved in transcriptional silencing in heterochromatin-like complexes. Recognizes and binds histone H3 tails methylated at 'Lys-9', leading to epigenetic repression. May contribute to the association of the heterochromatin with the inner nuclear membrane through its interaction with lamin B receptor (LBR). Involved in the formation of functional kinetochore through interaction with MIS12 complex proteins. Contributes to the conversion of local chromatin to a heterochromatin-like repressive
   3425..3508    +  CDS            large T antigen (fragment): large T antigen from SV40 (simian virus 40)
   3531..3652    +  polyA_signal   SV40 poly(A) signal: SV40 polyadenylation signal
   3686..4114    -  rep_origin     f1 ori (sequence partly withheld): f1 bacteriophage origin of replication; arrow indicates direction of (+) strand synthesis
   4141..4245    +  promoter       AmpR promoter: bla
   4247..4604    +  promoter       SV40 promoter: SV40 enhancer and early promoter
   4639..5433    +  CDS            NeoR/KanR: aminoglycoside phosphotransferase from Tn5; aph(3')-II (or nptII); confers resistance to neomycin, kanamycin, and G418 (Geneticin®)
   5454..5606    +  CDS            ble (fragment): BLE_KLEPN - Experimental evidence at protein level: Swiss-Prot protein existence level 1. Binding protein with a strong affinity to the bleomycin family of antibiotics. Binds to CL990; an antimitotic-antibiotic compound. From Klebsiella pneumoniae.
   5665..5712    +  polyA_signal   HSV TK poly(A) signal: herpes simplex virus thymidine kinase polyadenylation signal (Cole and Stacy, 1985)
   5803..5819    -  polyA_signal   bGH poly(A) signal (fragment): bovine growth hormone polyadenylation signal
   6041..6629    +  rep_origin     ori: high-copy-number ColE1/pMB1/pBR322/pUC origin of replication
>Addgene plasmid #181885 | pPHR-mCherry-hHP1gamma | addgene full sequence | sequence record 359703 | Addgene NGS Result
TAGTTATTAATAGTAATCAATTACGGGGTCATTAGTTCATAGCCCATATATGGAGTTCCGCGTTACATAA
CTTACGGTAAATGGCCCGCCTGGCTGACCGCCCAACGACCCCCGCCCATTGACGTCAATAATGACGTATG
TTCCCATAGTAACGCCAATAGGGACTTTCCATTGACGTCAATGGGTGGAGTATTTACGGTAAACTGCCCA
CTTGGCAGTACATCAAGTGTATCATATGCCAAGTACGCCCCCTATTGACGTCAATGACGGTAAATGGCCC
GCCTGGCATTATGCCCAGTACATGACCTTATGGGACTTTCCTACTTGGCAGTACATCTACGTATTAGTCA
TCGCTATTACCATGGTGATGCGGTTTTGGCAGTACATCAATGGGCGTGGATAGCGGTTTGACTCACGGGG
ATTTCCAAGTCTCCACCCCATTGACGTCAATGGGAGTTTGTTTTGGCACCAAAATCAACGGGACTTTCCA
AAATGTCGTAACAACTCCGCCCCATTGACGCAAATGGGCGGTAGGCGTGTACGGTGGGAGGTCTATATAA
GCAGAGCTGGTTTAGTGAACCGTCAGATCCGCTAGCGCTACCGGACTCAGATCTCGAGGCCACCATGAAG
ATGGACAAAAAGACTATAGTTTGGTTTAGAAGAGACCTAAGGATTGAGGATAATCCTGCATTAGCAGCAG
CTGCTCACGAAGGATCTGTTTTTCCTGTCTTCATTTGGTGTCCTGAAGAAGAAGGACAGTTTTATCCTGG
AAGAGCTTCAAGATGGTGGATGAAACAATCACTTGCTCACTTATCTCAATCCTTGAAGGCTCTTGGATCT
GACCTCACTTTAATCAAAACCCACAACACGATTTCAGCGATCTTGGATTGTATCCGCGTTACCGGTGCTA
CAAAAGTCGTCTTTAACCACCTCTATGATCCTGTTTCGTTAGTTCGGGACCATACCGTAAAGGAGAAGCT
GGTGGAACGTGGGATCTCTGTGCAAAGCTACAATGGAGATCTATTGTATGAACCGTGGGAGATATACTGC
GAAAAGGGCAAACCTTTTACGAGTTTCAATTCTTACTGGAAGAAATGCTTAGATATGTCGATTGAATCCG
TTATGCTTCCTCCTCCTTGGCGGTTGATGCCAATAACTGCAGCGGCTGAAGCGATTTGGGCGTGTTCGAT
TGAAGAACTAGGGCTGGAGAATGAGGCCGAGAAACCGAGCAATGCGTTGTTAACTAGAGCTTGGTCTCCA
GGATGGAGCAATGCTGATAAGTTACTAAATGAGTTCATCGAGAAGCAGTTGATAGATTATGCAAAGAACA
GCAAGAAAGTTGTTGGGAATTCTACTTCACTACTTTCTCCGTATCTCCATTTCGGGGAAATAAGCGTCAG
ACACGTTTTCCAGTGTGCCCGGATGAAACAAATTATATGGGCAAGAGATAAGAACAGTGAAGGAGAAGAA
AGTGCAGATCTTTTTCTTAGGGGAATCGGTTTAAGAGAGTATTCTCGGTATATATGTTTCAACTTCCCGT
TTACTCACGAGCAATCGTTGTTGAGTCATCTTCGGTTTTTCCCTTGGGATGCTGATGTTGATAAGTTCAA
GGCCTGGAGACAAGGCAGGACCGGTTATCCGTTGGTGGATGCCGGAATGAGAGAGCTTTGGGCTACCGGA
TGGATGCATAACAGAATAAGAGTGATTGTTTCAAGCTTTGCTGTGAAGTTTCTTCTCCTTCCATGGAAAT
GGGGAATGAAGTATTTCTGGGATACACTTTTGGATGCTGATTTGGAATGTGACATCCTTGGCTGGCAGTA
TATCTCTGGGAGTATCCCCGATGGCCACGAGCTTGATCGCTTGGACAATCCCGCGTTACAAGGCGCCAAA
TATGACCCAGAAGGTGAGTACATAAGGCAATGGCTTCCCGAGCTTGCGAGATTGCCAACTGAATGGATCC
ATCATCCATGGGACGCTCCTTTAACCGTACTCAAAGCTTCTGGTGTGGAACTCGGAACAAACTATGCGAA
ACCCATTGTAGACATCGACACAGCTCGTGAGCTACTAGCTAAAGCTATTTCAAGAACCCGTGAAGCACAG
ATCATGATCGGAGCAGCAGCCCGGGATCCACCGGTCGCCACCATGGTGAGCAAGGGCGAGGAGGATAACA
TGGCCATCATCAAGGAGTTCATGCGCTTCAAGGTGCACATGGAGGGCTCCGTGAACGGCCACGAGTTCGA
GATCGAGGGCGAGGGCGAGGGCCGCCCCTACGAGGGCACCCAGACCGCCAAGCTGAAGGTGACCAAGGGT
GGCCCCCTGCCCTTCGCCTGGGACATCCTGTCCCCTCAGTTCATGTACGGCTCCAAGGCCTACGTGAAGC
ACCCCGCCGACATCCCCGACTACTTGAAGCTGTCCTTCCCCGAGGGCTTCAAGTGGGAGCGCGTGATGAA
CTTCGAGGACGGCGGCGTGGTGACCGTGACCCAGGACTCCTCCCTGCAGGACGGCGAGTTCATCTACAAG
GTGAAGCTGCGCGGCACCAACTTCCCCTCCGACGGCCCCGTAATGCAGAAGAAGACCATGGGCTGGGAGG
CCTCCTCCGAGCGGATGTACCCCGAGGACGGCGCCCTGAAGGGCGAGATCAAGCAGAGGCTGAAGCTGAA
GGACGGCGGCCACTACGACGCTGAGGTCAAGACCACCTACAAGGCCAAGAAGCCCGTGCAGCTGCCCGGC
GCCTACAACGTCAACATCAAGTTGGACATCACCTCCCACAACGAGGACTACACCATCGTGGAACAGTACG
AACGCGCCGAGGGCCGCCACTCCACCGGCGGCATGGACGAGCTGTACAAGTCCGGAATGGCCTCCAACAA
AACTACATTGCAAAAAATGGGAAAAAAACAGAATGGAAAGAGTAAAAAAGTTGAAGAGGCAGAGCCTGAA
GAATTTGTCGTGGAAAAAGTACTAGATCGACGTGTAGTGAATGGGAAAGTGGAATATTTCCTGAAGTGGA
AGGGATTTACAGATGCTGACAATACTTGGGAACCTGAAGAAAATTTAGATTGTCCAGAATTGATTGAAGC
GTTTCTTAACTCTCAGAAAGCTGGCAAAGAAAAAGATGGTACAAAAAGAAAATCTTTATCTGACAGTGAA
TCTGATGACAGCAAATCAAAGAAGAAAAGAGAT
[201 nt withheld, positions 3184-3384]
TGTCCAGAAGATGAAGCTCAATAAGGATCCACCGGATCTAGATCATAATCAGCCATACCACATTTGTAGA
GGTTTTACTTGCTTTAAAAAACCTCCCACACCTCCCCCTGAACCTGAAACATAAAATGAATGCAATTGTT
GTTGTTAACTTGTTTATTGCAGCTTATAATGGTTACAAATAAAGCAATAGCATCACAAATTTCACAAATA
AAGCATTTTTTTCACTGCATTCTAGTTGTGGTTTGTCCAAACTCATCAATGTATCTTAAGGCGTAAATTG
TAAGCGTTAATATTTTGTTAAAATTCGCGTTAAATTTTTGTTAAATCAGCTCATTTTTTAACCAATAGGC
CGAAATCGGCAAAATCCCTTATAAATCAAAAGAATAGACCGAGATAGGGT
[37 nt withheld, positions 3785-3821]
AAAGAACGTGGACTCCAACGTCAAAGG
[49 nt withheld, positions 3849-3897]
T
[91 nt withheld, positions 3899-3989]
G
[124 nt withheld, positions 3991-4114]
CAGGTGGCACTTTTCGGGGAAATGTGCGCGGAACCCCTATTTGTTTATTTTTCTAAATACATTCAAATAT
GTATCCGCTCATGAGACAATAACCCTGATAAATGCTTCAATAATATTGAAAAAGGAAGAGTCCTGAGGCG
GAAAGAACCAGCTGTGGAATGTGTGTCAGTTAGGGTGTGGAAAGTCCCCAGGCTCCCCAGCAGGCAGAAG
TATGCAAAGCATGCATCTCAATTAGTCAGCAACCAGGTGTGGAAAGTCCCCAGGCTCCCCAGCAGGCAGA
AGTATGCAAAGCATGCATCTCAATTAGTCAGCAACCATAGTCCCGCCCCTAACTCCGCCCATCCCGCCCC
TAACTCCGCCCAGTTCCGCCCATTCTCCGCCCCATGGCTGACTAATTTTTTTTATTTATGCAGAGGCCGA
GGCCGCCTCGGCCTCTGAGCTATTCCAGAAGTAGTGAGGAGGCTTTTTTGGAGGCCTAGGCTTTTGCAAA
GATCGATCAAGAGACAGGATGAGGATCGTTTCGCATGATTGAACAAGATGGATTGCACGCAGGTTCTCCG
GCCGCTTGGGTGGAGAGGCTATTCGGCTATGACTGGGCACAACAGACAATCGGCTGCTCTGATGCCGCCG
TGTTCCGGCTGTCAGCGCAGGGGCGCCCGGTTCTTTTTGTCAAGACCGACCTGTCCGGTGCCCTGAATGA
ACTGCAAGACGAGGCAGCGCGGCTATCGTGGCTGGCCACGACGGGCGTTCCTTGCGCAGCTGTGCTCGAC
GTTGTCACTGAAGCGGGAAGGGACTGGCTGCTATTGGGCGAAGTGCCGGGGCAGGATCTCCTGTCATCTC
ACCTTGCTCCTGCCGAGAAAGTATCCATCATGGCTGATGCAATGCGGCGGCTGCATACGCTTGATCCGGC
TACCTGCCCATTCGACCACCAAGCGAAACATCGCATCGAGCGAGCACGTACTCGGATGGAAGCCGGTCTT
GTCGATCAGGATGATCTGGACGAAGAGCATCAGGGGCTCGCGCCAGCCGAACTGTTCGCCAGGCTCAAGG
CGAGCATGCCCGACGGCGAGGATCTCGTCGTGACCCATGGCGATGCCTGCTTGCCGAATATCATGGTGGA
AAATGGCCGCTTTTCTGGATTCATCGACTGTGGCCGGCTGGGTGTGGCGGACCGCTATCAGGACATAGCG
TTGGCTACCCGTGATATTGCTGAAGAGCTTGGCGGCGAATGGGCTGACCGCTTCCTCGTGCTTTACGGTA
TCGCCGCTCCCGATTCGCAGCGCATCGCCTTCTATCGCCTTCTTGACGAGTTCTTCTGAGCGGGACTCTG
GGGTTCGAAATGACCGACCAAGCGACGCCCAACCTGCCATCACGAGATTTCGATTCCACCGCCGCCTTCT
ATGAAAGGTTGGGCTTCGGAATCGTTTTCCGGGACGCCGGCTGGATGATCCTCCAGCGCGGGGATCTCAT
GCTGGAGTTCTTCGCCCACCCTAGGGGGAGGCTAACTGAAACACGGAAGGAGACAATACCGGAAGGAACC
CGCGCTATGACGGCAATAAAAAGACAGAATAAAACGCACGGTGTTGGGTCGTTTGTTCATAAACGCGGGG
TTCGGTCCCAGGGCTGGCACTCTGTCGATACCCCACCGAGACCCCATTGGGGCCAATACGCCCGCGTTTC
TTCCTTTTCCCCACCCCACCCCCCAAGTTCGGGTGAAGGCCCAGGGCTCGCAGCCAACGTCGGGGCGGCA
GGCCCTGCCATAGCCTCAGGTTACTCATATATACTTTAGATTGATTTAAAACTTCATTTTTAATTTAAAA
GGATCTAGGTGAAGATCCTTTTTGATAATCTCATGACCAAAATCCCTTAACGTGAGTTTTCGTTCCACTG
AGCGTCAGACCCCGTAGAAAAGATCAAAGGATCTTCTTGAGATCCTTTTTTTCTGCGCGTAATCTGCTGC
TTGCAAACAAAAAAACCACCGCTACCAGCGGTGGTTTGTTTGCCGGATCAAGAGCTACCAACTCTTTTTC
CGAAGGTAACTGGCTTCAGCAGAGCGCAGATACCAAATACTGTTCTTCTAGTGTAGCCGTAGTTAGGCCA
CCACTTCAAGAACTCTGTAGCACCGCCTACATACCTCGCTCTGCTAATCCTGTTACCAGTGGCTGCTGCC
AGTGGCGATAAGTCGTGTCTTACCGGGTTGGACTCAAGACGATAGTTACCGGATAAGGCGCAGCGGTCGG
GCTGAACGGGGGGTTCGTGCACACAGCCCAGCTTGGAGCGAACGACCTACACCGAACTGAGATACCTACA
GCGTGAGCTATGAGAAAGCGCCACGCTTCCCGAAGGGAGAAAGGCGGACAGGTATCCGGTAAGCGGCAGG
GTCGGAACAGGAGAGCGCACGAGGGAGCTTCCAGGGGGAAACGCCTGGTATCTTTATAGTCCTGTCGGGT
TTCGCCACCTCTGACTTGAGCGTCGATTTTTGTGATGCTCGTCAGGGGGGCGGAGCCTATGGAAAAACGC
CAGCAACGCGGCCTTTTTACGGTTCCTGGCCTTTTGCTGGCCTTTTGCTCACATGTTCTTTCCTGCGTTA
TCCCCTGATTCTGTGGATAACCGTATTACCGCCATGCAT
